Addgene plasmid #81431: pDONR223_CNBD1_p.S372N
Purpose: Gateway Donor vector containing CNBD1 , part of the Target Accelerator Plasmid Collection.
Depositing lab: Jesse Boehm & William Hahn & David Root. Depositing organization: Broad Institute. Publication: Systematic Functional Interrogation of Rare Cancer Variants Identifies Oncogenic Alleles. Kim E, Ilic N, Shrestha Y, Zou L, Kamburov A, Zhu C, Yang X, Lubonja R, Tran N, Nguyen C, Lawrence MS, Piccioni F, Bagul M, Doench JG, Chouinard CR, Wu X, Hogstrom L, Natoli T, Tamayo P, Horn H, Corsello SM, Lage K, Root DE, Subramanian A, Golub TR, Getz G, Boehm JS, Hahn WC. Cancer Discov. 2016 Jul;6(7):714-26. doi: 10.1158/2159-8290.CD-16-0160. Epub 2016 May 4. PubMed 27147599.
Backbone
  Vector backbone: pDONR223
  Backbone manufacturer: Invitrogen
  Backbone size w/o insert (bp): 2790
  Vector type: Gateway Entry vector
Growth in bacteria
  Bacterial resistance: Spectinomycin, 50 μg/mL
  Growth temperature: 37°C
  Growth strain: DH5alpha
  Copy number: High Copy
Gene/Insert
  Gene/Insert name: CNBD1
  Species: H. sapiens (human)
  Mutation: S372N
  GenBank ID: NM_173538.2
  Entrez Gene: CNBD1
  Promoter: None
  Cloning method: Gateway Cloning
  Sequencing primers: 5′ M13pUC-fwd; 3′ M13-Rev
Terms and licenses: Academic/Nonprofit Terms; Industry Terms: Not Available to Industry
Depositor comments: Closed state: stop codon immediately follows insert
How to cite: pDONR223_CNBD1_p.S372N was a gift from Jesse Boehm & William Hahn & David Root (Addgene plasmid # 81431 ; http://n2t.net/addgene:81431 ; RRID:Addgene_81431)
