[The description below was written by a language model from this plasmid's Addgene catalogue record and pLannotate feature annotations shown in this document.]
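Description:
pDONR223_CNBD1_p.S372N is a Gateway entry clone built on the Invitrogen pDONR223 backbone and carrying the human CNBD1 open reading frame with the missense substitution S372N. It belongs to the Target Accelerator Plasmid Collection, a set of variant alleles assembled for systematic functional testing of rare cancer-associated mutations. The plasmid is maintained in E. coli through a high-copy ColE1/pUC-type origin and selected with spectinomycin, resistance being provided by the aadA aminoglycoside adenylyltransferase gene (SmR). This gene sits downstream of a fragment of the class 1 integron Pc promoter and a short gentamicin acetyltransferase remnant.

In the 4,104 nt sequenced record, the CNBD1 coding sequence of about 1.3 kb is flanked on both sides by attL recombination sites in opposite orientations. The annotation software labels both as attL3, a mutant attL form. These sites allow LR Clonase-mediated transfer of the ORF into any compatible Gateway destination vector. No promoter drives the insert, so the plasmid is a shuttle and archive form rather than an expression construct. The T7 promoter annotated just outside the downstream attL site lies on the reverse strand, and rrnB T1 and T2 terminators in the backbone insulate the cloning region from read-through transcription. Small lacZα and lacI fragments are backbone remnants with no functional role.

The insert is in the "closed" configuration, with a stop codon immediately after the ORF. After transfer it will therefore yield untagged protein or accept N-terminal fusions, but it cannot be read through into a C-terminal tag. Typical use is recombination into lentiviral or other expression destination vectors to compare the S372N variant with wild-type CNBD1 in functional assays.
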