Features (pLannotate 1.2.2; 12 found; start..end, strand, type, name):
     38..74      -  CDS            lacZα (fragment): LacZα fragment of β-galactosidase; lacZ fragment
     91..186     +  protein_bind   attL3: mutant version of attL; recombination site for the Gateway® LR reaction LR Clonase™
    192..1499    +  CDS            CNBD1: CNBD1_HUMAN - Experimental evidence at transcript level: Swiss-Prot protein existence level 2. From Homo sapiens (Human).
   1507..1602    -  protein_bind   attL3: mutant version of attL; recombination site for the Gateway® LR reaction LR Clonase™
   1621..1639    -  promoter       T7 promoter: promoter for bacteriophage T7 RNA polymerase
   1829..1852    +  promoter       Pc promoter (fragment): intI1 (promoter lies within the coding sequence); class 1 integron promoter
   2028..2084    +  CDS            GmR (fragment): gentamycin acetyltransferase; aacC1; confers resistance to gentamycin
   2091..2882    +  CDS            SmR: aminoglycoside adenylyltransferase (Murphy, 1985); aadA; confers resistance to spectinomycin and streptomycin
   2975..3563    +  rep_origin     ori: high-copy-number ColE1/pMB1/pBR322/pUC origin of replication
   3746..3838    +  CDS            lacI (fragment): lac repressor; lacI; The lac repressor binds to the lac operator to inhibit transcription in E. coli. This inhibition can be relieved by adding lactose or isopropyl-β-D-thiogalactopyranoside (IPTG).
   3893..3920    -  terminator     rrnB T2 terminator: transcription terminator T2 from the E. coli rrnB gene
   4052..4095    +  terminator     rrnB T1 terminator: Escherichia coli rrnB; transcription terminator T1 from the E. coli rrnB gene
>Addgene plasmid #81431 | pDONR223_CNBD1_p.S372N | addgene full sequence | sequence record 168108 | Addgene NGS Result
GGCAGTTCCCTACTCTCGCGTTAACGCTAGCATGGATGTTTTCCCAGTCACGACGTTGTAAAACGACGGC
CAGTCTTAAGCTCGGGCCCCAAATAATGATTTTATTTTGACTGATAGTGACCTGTTCGTTGCAACAAATT
GATGAGCAATGCTTTTTTATAATGCCAACTTTGTACAAAAAAGTTGGCACCATGCCGATGTCTTCTCTTC
CAGCAGCTATTTTGTCTCACATGACAGCTATTAACAATGTGCCTCCTCCTCCACTTCACAGTATACCAAA
CTTGAAAAAGTCTAAGCACATTAATTATGGCCAGTTGAATGCATTATGCCACATTAGAGGACAACACAGC
CGGAGTATGAGCAATATCTTATCAGCTCACGATACATTTATGAAGCAATATCCTAAAGTATTCCTGCACC
AAAAACCCAGACTTCCTAAACTTTTCAAACAGGAGGAACAAAGGGAACTCAATGAAGGCAAAGAGGAAAG
TCAACATCAACAACCTGATGATTCTAACAATATAGCTGTCCATGTTCAGAGAGCACATGGTGGCCATATT
TTATATAGACCAAAAAGAGCCACAGAGAAATTTGAAGAATTCCTAGCTATCTTAAAGAAATTGCCCATTC
ACAGGACGCCATATGAACACAAAACTGTGTGGAAGTTCCTGAAAACAATTCCAGATTTAACCTTTCAGCT
AAATGATAAGCATCTGAAAACACTTAGTAAGACTGTCTTTTCCGAAACCTGGTTGAAAGGCAGCACAGTG
GTTGCAAATGATGGATTTTATGTAATACTGAAAGGCCTAGCTCGACCTCAAACAAACGTGTATAAAAATC
TGATTGAAGGAAGTGATTCACCAGACTCGTTCATATCTCAGAGTTTCCACAGCTTCATTTGGAGTGAAGA
ATTCAAAAACTCTACACTTGCTGAGATGTACCTACCTTCATATGACTCAATGCTTAGCAAATGGAGTACC
TTTGGGACTCTGGAAGTTATGCCTCAGAATGAATCGGAAACACAGATGTTCTCGGTGGTGACAGAAGACG
ATTGTGAAATTCTTAAAATCCCAGCAAAGGGATATGCAAAGATAAAGGAGGAAAAAATAAAACTTGAAAA
TATGCAAAAGTTGAAATTAATCCGTATGTGTCCTTATTATGAGGAATGGCCTACTTTATCCATATATGAG
CTAATTGCACTCCTTAAATGGAAAAAATTTCCTCCAGGTCATGTGATAGTGGAAAGTGGAAATATAATTT
CTTTTGTGGGTTATATTAACTCTGGATGCTGTAACATTTATAGAAATATTATAGGATTTGTGAAACTACG
ATCAAATAAAGTGAAAAGATCTCAAAAACTTGTTTATATGGGGAAACTTAAGGAGAAGGAGTCCTTTGGT
GAGATTAGCGTCCTTCTTCAAGTTCCTTTCACGTGCACAATCATTACCAAAAAAGAAGTTGAGATGGCAA
TCATTGAAGATAAGGACCTATTTGTGGCCTGATTGCCAACTTTCTTGTACAAAGTTGGCATTATAAGAAA
GCATTGCTTATCAATTTGTTGCAACGAACAGGTCACTATCAGTCAAAATAAAATCATTATTTGCCATCCA
GCTGATATCCCCTATAGTGAGTCGTATTACATGGTCATAGCTGTTTCCTGGCAGCTCTGGCCCGTGTCTC
AAAATCTCTGATGTTACATTGCACAAGATAAAAATATATCATCATGCCTCCTCTAGACCAGCCAGGACAG
AAATGCCTCGACTTCGCTGCTACCCAAGGTTGCCGGGTGACGCACACCGTGGAAACGGATGAAGGCACGA
ACCCAGTGGACATAAGCCTGTTCGGTTCGTAAGCTGTAATGCAAGTAGCGTATGCGCTCACGCAACTGGT
CCAGAACCTTGACCGAACGCAGCGGTGGTAACGGCGCAGTGGCGGTTTTCATGGCTTGTTATGACTGTTT
TTTTGGGGTACAGTCTATGCCTCGGGCATCCAAGCAGCAAGCGCGTTACGCCGTGGGTCGATGTTTGATG
TTATGGAGCAGCAACGATGTTACGCAGCAGGGCAGTCGCCCTAAAACAAAGTTAAACATTATGAGGGAAG
CGGTGATCGCCGAAGTATCGACTCAACTATCAGAGGTAGTTGGCGTCATCGAGCGCCATCTCGAACCGAC
GTTGCTGGCCGTACATTTGTACGGCTCCGCAGTGGATGGCGGCCTGAAGCCACACAGTGATATTGATTTG
CTGGTTACGGTGACCGTAAGGCTTGATGAAACAACGCGGCGAGCTTTGATCAACGACCTTTTGGAAACTT
CGGCTTCCCCTGGAGAGAGCGAGATTCTCCGCGCTGTAGAAGTCACCATTGTTGTGCACGACGACATCAT
TCCGTGGCGTTATCCAGCTAAGCGCGAACTGCAATTTGGAGAATGGCAGCGCAATGACATTCTTGCAGGT
ATCTTCGAGCCAGCCACGATCGACATTGATCTGGCTATCTTGCTGACAAAAGCAAGAGAACATAGCGTTG
CCTTGGTAGGTCCAGCGGCGGAGGAACTCTTTGATCCGGTTCCTGAACAGGATCTATTTGAGGCGCTAAA
TGAAACCTTAACGCTATGGAACTCGCCGCCCGACTGGGCTGGCGATGAGCGAAATGTAGTGCTTACGTTG
TCCCGCATTTGGTACAGCGCAGTAACCGGCAAAATCGCGCCGAAGGATGTCGCTGCCGACTGGGCAATGG
AGCGCCTGCCGGCCCAGTATCAGCCCGTCATACTTGAAGCTAGACAGGCTTATCTTGGACAAGAAGAAGA
TCGCTTGGCCTCGCGCGCAGATCAGTTGGAAGAATTTGTCCACTACGTGAAAGGCGAGATCACCAAGGTA
GTCGGCAAATAACCCTCGAGCCACCCATGACCAAAATCCCTTAACGTGAGTTACGCGTCGTTCCACTGAG
CGTCAGACCCCGTAGAAAAGATCAAAGGATCTTCTTGAGATCCTTTTTTTCTGCGCGTAATCTGCTGCTT
GCAAACAAAAAAACCACCGCTACCAGCGGTGGTTTGTTTGCCGGATCAAGAGCTACCAACTCTTTTTCCG
AAGGTAACTGGCTTCAGCAGAGCGCAGATACCAAATACTGTTCTTCTAGTGTAGCCGTAGTTAGGCCACC
ACTTCAAGAACTCTGTAGCACCGCCTACATACCTCGCTCTGCTAATCCTGTTACCAGTGGCTGCTGCCAG
TGGCGATAAGTCGTGTCTTACCGGGTTGGACTCAAGACGATAGTTACCGGATAAGGCGCAGCGGTCGGGC
TGAACGGGGGGTTCGTGCACACAGCCCAGCTTGGAGCGAACGACCTACACCGAACTGAGATACCTACAGC
GTGAGCTATGAGAAAGCGCCACGCTTCCCGAAGGGAGAAAGGCGGACAGGTATCCGGTAAGCGGCAGGGT
CGGAACAGGAGAGCGCACGAGGGAGCTTCCAGGGGGAAACGCCTGGTATCTTTATAGTCCTGTCGGGTTT
CGCCACCTCTGACTTGAGCGTCGATTTTTGTGATGCTCGTCAGGGGGGCGGAGCCTATGGAAAAACGCCA
GCAACGCGGCCTTTTTACGGTTCCTGGCCTTTTGCTGGCCTTTTGCTCACATGTTCTTTCCTGCGTTATC
CCCTGATTCTGTGGATAACCGTATTACCGCCTTTGAGTGAGCTGATACCGCTCGCCGCAGCCGAACGACC
GAGCGCAGCGAGTCAGTGAGCGAGGAAGCGGAAGAGCGCCCAATACGCAAACCGCCTCTCCCCGCGCGTT
GGCCGATTCATTAATGCAGCTGGCACGACAGGTTTCCCGACTGGAAAGCGGGCAGTGAGCGCAACGCAAT
TAATACGCGTACCGCTAGCCAGGAAGAGTTTGTAGAAACGCAAAAAGGCCATCCGTCAGGATGGCCTTCT
GCTTAGTTTGATGCCTGGCAGTTTATGGCGGGCGTCCTGCCCGCCACCCTCCGGGCCGTTGCTTCACAAC
GTTCAAATCCGCTCCCGGCGGATTTGTCCTACTCAGGAGAGCGTTCACCGACAAACAACAGATAAAACGA
AAGGCCCAGTCTTCCGACTGAGCCTTTCGTTTTATTTGATGCCT
