>Addgene plasmid #81431 | pDONR223_CNBD1_p.S372N | depositor partial sequence | sequence record 154750 | Insert sequence
ATGCCGATGTCTTCTCTTCCAGCAGCTATTTTGTCTCACATGACAGCTATTAACAATGTGCCTCCTCCTC
CACTTCACAGTATACCAAACTTGAAAAAGTCTAAGCACATTAATTATGGCCAGTTGAATGCATTATGCCA
CATTAGAGGACAACACAGCCGGAGTATGAGCAATATCTTATCAGCTCACGATACATTTATGAAGCAATAT
CCTAAAGTATTCCTGCACCAAAAACCCAGACTTCCTAAACTTTTCAAACAGGAGGAACAAAGGGAACTCA
ATGAAGGCAAAGAGGAAAGTCAACATCAACAACCTGATGATTCTAACAATATAGCTGTCCATGTTCAGAG
AGCACATGGTGGCCATATTTTATATAGACCAAAAAGAGCCACAGAGAAATTTGAAGAATTCCTAGCTATC
TTAAAGAAATTGCCCATTCACAGGACGCCATATGAACACAAAACTGTGTGGAAGTTCCTGAAAACAATTC
CAGATTTAACCTTTCAGCTAAATGATAAGCATCTGAAAACACTTAGTAAGACTGTCTTTTCCGAAACCTG
GTTGAAAGGCAGCACAGTGGTTGCAAATGATGGATTTTATGTAATACTGAAAGGCCTAGCTCGACCTCAA
ACAAACGTGTATAAAAATCTGATTGAAGGAAGTGATTCACCAGACTCGTTCATATCTCAGAGTTTCCACA
GCTTCATTTGGAGTGAAGAATTCAAAAACTCTACACTTGCTGAGATGTACCTACCTTCATATGACTCAAT
GCTTAGCAAATGGAGTACCTTTGGGACTCTGGAAGTTATGCCTCAGAATGAATCGGAAACACAGATGTTC
TCGGTGGTGACAGAAGACGATTGTGAAATTCTTAAAATCCCAGCAAAGGGATATGCAAAGATAAAGGAGG
AAAAAATAAAACTTGAAAATATGCAAAAGTTGAAATTAATCCGTATGTGTCCTTATTATGAGGAATGGCC
TACTTTATCCATATATGAGCTAATTGCACTCCTTAAATGGAAAAAATTTCCTCCAGGTCATGTGATAGTG
GAAAGTGGAAATATAATTTCTTTTGTGGGTTATATTAACTCTGGATGCTGTAACATTTATAGAAATATTA
TAGGATTTGTGAAACTACGATCAAATAAAGTGAAAAGATCTCAAAAACTTGTTTATATGGGGAAACTTAA
GGAGAAGGAGTCCTTTGGTGAGATTAGCGTCCTTCTTCAAGTTCCTTTCACGTGCACAATCATTACCAAA
AAAGAAGTTGAGATGGCAATCATTGAAGATAAGGACCTATTTGTGGCC
